>Addgene plasmid #159815 | pMDJ23 - pEXP[Psmu-2 | eFlp recombinase (PATCs) | gpd-2 tagRFP-T smu-1 UTR] | addgene full sequence | sequence record 317361 | Addgene NGS Result
CAGGAAACAGCTATGACCATGATTACGCCAAGCTATCAACTTTGTATAGAAAAGTTGTGCACCAATTTGA
GTTTCCATGGGGAATCAAGCGGATACCGATTGAGTTGAAGAACCCTAAATAAAATTTTATATATTTTACC
TTCCAACTTCGAAAAAATCACTCACCATTTTAGCATGTTTCCCTCAAAAACCGTGGCAAATTGCTCTTGG
AAAATAATAGACACATCAGTTGGTCGAGCATTTTTTGGAGGAATTTTAAAACTGTGATGATGGTTGAAGG
TGACTATATTGTCTGCGAGTTGATACTCTGGAATATTGATTTTTTTGAAGATTTCATAGTCTTCTTGGAT
TTCAAAAATTGAAATATTTCAGCTGTATTAAAAGAGAATAAATAAAATGATATTGCCTAGGGGTGAGCGG
CAAACGATTTTTTCCGGCAAATCGGCAAATCGACAAATTGCCGGAATTGGAAATTTCCAGCAAATCGGCA
TATCGGCAATTTGCCGGAATTTAAAATTTCCGGCAAACCGGCAAACCGGCAAATTGCCGATTTGCCGAAC
TTCGGTAAATTTGCAAATCGGTAATTTGCCGAAAATTTTCGGCAAATTGTGGTTTTGCACTTATTTTTTG
GAATTTCAATTTCAAATGGCAAAATTAAACGCATCATATGAATTTTTCTATATCTATTTTGAGAAGTTCT
ATGAAAATATGTAGAAAAAACGGGAAAAATTCAATAATAGACAGTTTTAAGTGCTTCCGTCTTATAAAAA
ATCCCTCTAAACATTTCCGGCAAATCTGGTATTCGGCAAATCGGCAAGTCGGCAATTTGCCGTAAATTAA
AATTTCCGGCAAAACGGCAAACCGGCAAATTGCCGGAATTGGAAATTTCCGGCAAATCGGCAAATTGCTT
GCCCATTTTTTGATTCTTAGTCGGCGTTTTACACAAAAGATAAATTCCAATAAAAGACAGAACTTTGCTT
TTTGCCAGAAATTAAAAAATTGGGGCAAACCAATCCAAATATGAAGTGTAAACTTGGGTTTGCACCAGGG
CTGTGCGGAAACCGGCAATTGCCGAAATTGCCGAACCCTAAAAACTTTGGCAACCGGCAACTTTTGCTGG
CTGGAACTTCGGCAACTTTTCGGCAAACGGCAACTTGGTTGCCGGTTGCGCAAAGCTCTGGTTTGCGTTT
AGTAGCAAGGCTTCCTGAAAGAATTCCGGAGGAAAACTCCCCCTAACTCACCTTTTACTCTATGCATCTG
CTTAATTTTGTGCAATTGTAGTGCAAATAGTAGGAAATGAATTTTTTTTCCGCCATTTTTTCCTTTTCCT
ATTTCTGCTTTTCAATTTCCACGTGGAGCTCTTTTAAAATGAAAATTTAAACTCTAGATATTTCACGTTT
TAAAAAAAAAAAATTTTAATTTTCTATCGGTTTTACTTTTGACGAAAAGGGTTCACAGACATTGGAAATA
ATCATCATTTACTATATATAAAGCGCTTATTCTGTGTGTCCATAGTTTGTAGTCTCTGTAGTCTTTGTAG
TCTGTGAAGTTTTGGCTTCTGGAGGGATAGTGAGTTGGGGTCAGTGTAGGGATATAGTCGGGGTACTGTA
GTGGTACAATAGTGGTACGGTAGGAATACTGTAGGGTTACGGTAGTTTCATAAAAAATTAATTTTCAGCC
CCAGAAGTCGGGGGCCGCGCCGAAGGTGCCTAGACCTAAGCCTAGGCCTCAGCCTAAGCCTAATTACATC
AAAAAAGCTATGACTTTTGGATCATTTTGACTTCTTTTCTAGAACGCATAATGAAATAATTCTTAATTTC
ATCGGCTTTTTCTCATCGTTGCTTAGAAGTATTGTCTTGAAAATTGATATTTTTAGAAAGTACACATATT
TCTCAATCCTTTTATTTAAATTTCTGAAAGAAACTTTGCCACAACGGTGAGAAAAGGGTGCCCGAAAAAT
GTGCATTTAAATGTGAAAAATATCCGTGGCCGCGGCCTAAGAACCCCCGTCGGCCATGTGGTGCAAGTGC
GCTCTGTTGCGGATTTTTATATTTAATTGCATTTTCGCATATTCGAACGATTTTCCTGATTTTCCAGCCG
AAATTGTCCATTAAAAAGTGGCAAGTTTGTACAAAAAAGCAGGCTAAAAATGTCCCAATTCGACATCCTC
TGCAAGGTATTTTCCTGCATTTTTCAACTGGGAAAATGAAAGAAAATCGATAATTTCAGACCCCACCAAA
GGTCCTCGTCCGTCAATTCGTCGAGCGTTTCGAGCGTCCATCCGGAGAGAAGATCGCCTCCTGCGCCGCC
GAGCTCACCTACCTCTGCTGGATGATCACCCACAACGGAACCGCCATCAAGCGTGCCACCTTCATGTCCT
ACAACACCATCATCTCCAACTCCCTCTCCTTCGACATCGTCAACAAGTCCCTCCAATTCAAGTACAAGGT
AAGTTTTCTTATGGGAAAGAAGGAAAAAACCGAGATTTTACTTGAAAAATTGAATTTTTCGCGGGATTTT
CACCAAAAATTGTTGAATATTCATTATTTCACGCTGTAAAACAAAAAAAAAAAAAATCAAAAACTACGTT
GAAATCGCGTTTTTAAGCGAATTTTCTTCAGAATTGCCAGATTTTAACCCCAAATTTTGCAGTTTTTAAA
TAAAATTTCACCTTTTCGGCTCAAATTGTAGATTTTCCTGAAAATTTAGTACAAAAAACAATTTCCTCGT
AAATTTTTCAAATAGATTTTCAGACGCAAAAGGCCACCATCCTCGAGGCCTCCCTCAAGAAGCTCATCCC
AGCCTGGGAGTTCACCATCATCCCATACAACGGACAAAAGCACCAATCCGACATCACCGACATCGTCTCC
TCCCTCCAACTCCAATTCGAGTCCTCCGAGGAGGCCGACAAGGGAAACTCCCACTCCAAGAAGATGCTCA
AGGCCCTCCTCTCCGAGGGAGAGTCCATCTGGGAGATCACCGAGAAGATCCTCAACTCCTTCGAGTACAC
CTCCCGTTTCACCAAGACCAAGACCCTCTACCAATTCCTCTTCCTCGCCACCTTCATCAACTGCGGACGT
TTCTCCGACATCAAGGTAAGTTATGTCTACCTGCCTGCCTACCGCCTAAATTTTTTGTGAAGTTTCTTCA
AAAAATCCAGAAAAAAAAACAATTTTCATACGATTTTTTCCCTTAAAATTGTGAATTTTCATGCTTTTTA
GCCCCAAAAGTCATTATTTGAGAAAAAATTTCATACAAAAAAGTTTTGAGAAATACACAATTTTTTAAAT
GTAATTTTCAAATTTTCAATTTTCAACTAGAAAATTCACAAAACTTGTAAATTTTGGACCAAAACATTTA
TACAATTACTTTTTTTGAATCTAATAACTACAATAACTACAAATTTAACATTTTCAGAACGTCGACCCAA
AGTCCTTCAAGCTCGTCCAAAACAAGTACCTCGGAGTCATCATCCAATGCCTCGTCACCGAGACGAAGAC
CTCCGTCTCCCGTCACATCTACTTCTTCTCCGCCCGTGGACGTATCGACCCACTCGTCTACCTCGACGAG
TTCCTCCGTAACTCCGAGCCAGTCCTCAAGCGTGTCAACCGTACCGGAAACTCCTCCTCCAACAAGCAAG
AGTACCAACTCCTCAAGGACAACCTCGTCCGTTCCTACAACAAGGCCCTCAAGAAGAACGCCCCATACCC
AATCTTCGCCATCAAGGTAAGTTCTTTTTTTGAAAAGTGCAGTTTGTAGTCTAATTTTCATTTATTTTCT
TTTTAAAAAACGCATCAATTTTTAAATATTTTGGGACAAAATCCGAAAACTGTACTAATTTGTAGTTTGT
AAAATTAAAAAAAAAACGCAAAAAAATGTTTTCAAAAATGCTTAGAATAAAAATAAAATTTCTAAAAAAT
TGAACAAAATAAACATTTAAAAATTCAAAAAGTTTGAAAAAATGCAAAGTTTTTTAATGCAAAAAATATT
TAATGTTTAAACAAATTTAAAAAATGTTGTAAGAATATGTTTAGAGACAGTTTTTAAATGTTAAATTGCA
AAAAAAAAAAGCAAAAAAAAATTTGAAAAATGTAACAGAAAATTTTAATTAAAAAAGTCGTGTTTTTTTC
AAACCTGCAATTCTTTGTAATTTTATTTATAAAGAGAAACAAATCAAATTGTATATTACGAAAAACGATA
CTAAAATTCGAAAATTTGCGGTTTTTTGCGTAAAAAATACGGTTCCGTAATTTTCAGAACGGACCAAAGT
CCCACATCGGACGTCACCTCATGACCTCCTTCCTCTCCATGAAGGGACTCACCGAGCTCACCAACGTCGT
CGGAAACTGGTCCGACAAGCGTGCCTCCGCCGTCGCCCGTACCACCTACACCCACCAAATCACCGCCATC
CCAGACCACTACTTCGCCCTCGTCTCCCGTTACTACGCCTACGACCCAATCTCCAAGGAGATGATCGCCC
TCAAGGACGAGACAAACCCAATCGAGGAGTGGCAACACATCGAGCAACTCAAGGGATCCGCCGAGGGATC
CATCCGTTACCCAGCCTGGAACGGAATCATCTCCCAAGAGGTCCTCGACTACCTCTCCTCCTACATCAAC
CGTCGTATCTAGACCCAGCTTTCTTGTACAAAGTGGCCTAAGCTGTCTCATCCTACTTTCACCTAGTTAA
CTGCTTGTCTTAAAATCTATGCTTCTCTTTAGTATCTAAAATTTTCCTAGAAGCTTACAAGTATATAAAT
GGTCTCTTCTCAATAAAGGTTGTATATTTATTCATCTTATTGAATCTGCCATTTCCTCGTTTTTGCGAGT
TTATATACCTTCCAATTTTCTTTCTATTGTATTTTCAACTTCTAATTTTAATTCAGGGAAACTGCTTCAA
CGCATCATGGGTTGTACCATGTCACAGGAAGAGCGTGCCGCTCTTGAAAGATCACGAATGTCCTCAGTCT
CCAAGGTAACACTTAGTTTTTGTTGCTCTGTTTAAAAATTAATTTTAAGGGAGAGGAGCTCATCAAGGAG
AACATGCACATGAAGCTCTACATGGAGGGAACCGTCAACAACCACCACTTCAAGTGCACCTCCGAGGGAG
AGGGAAAGCCATACGAGGGAACCCAAACCATGCGTATCAAGGTCGTCGAGGGAGGACCACTCCCATTCGC
CTTCGACATCCTCGCCACCTCCTTCATGTACGGATCGCGTACCTTCATCAACCACACCCAAGGTAAGTTT
TCTTATGGGAAAGAAGGAAAAAACCGAGATTTTACTTGAAAAATTGAATTTTTCGCGGGATTTTCACCAA
AAATTGTTGAATATTCATTATTTCACGCTGTAAAACAAAAAAAAAAAAAATCAAAAACTACGTTGAAATC
GCGTTTTTAAGCGAATTTTCTTCAGAATTGCCAGATTTTAACCCCAAATTTTGCAGTTTTTAAATAAAAT
TTCACCTTTTCGGCTCAAATTGTAGATTTTCCTGAAAATTTAGTACAAAAAACAATTTCCTCGTAAATTT
TTCAAATAGATTTTCAGGAATCCCAGACTTCTTCAAGCAATCCTTCCCAGAGGGATTCACCTGGGAGCGT
GTCACCACCTACGAGGACGGAGGAGTCCTCACCGCCACCCAAGACACCTCCCTCCAAGACGGATGCCTCA
TCTACAACGTCAAGGTAAGTTATGTCTACCTGCCTGCCTACCGCCTAAATTTTTTGTGAAGTTTCTTCAA
AAAATCCAGAAAAAAAAACAATTTTCATACGATTTTTTCCCTTAAAATTGTGAATTTTCATGCTTTTTAG
CCCCAAAAGTCATTATTTGAGAAAAAATTTCATACAAAAAAGTTTTGAGAAATACACAATTTTTTAAATG
TAATTTTCAAATTTTCAATTTTCAACTAGAAAATTCACAAAACTTGTAAATTTTGGACCAAAACATTTAT
ACAATTACTTTTTTTGAATCTAATAACTACAATAACTACAAATTTAACATTTTCAGATCCGTGGAGTCAA
CTTCCCATCCAACGGACCAGTCATGCAAAAGAAGACCCTCGGATGGGAGGCCAACACCGAGATGCTCTAC
CCAGCCGACGGAGGACTGGAGGGACGTACCGACATGGCCCTCAAGCTCGTCGGAGGAGGACACCTCATCT
GCAACTTCAAGACCACCTACCGTTCCAAGAAGCCAGCCAAGGTAAGTTCTTTTTTTGAAAAGTGCAGTTT
GTAGTCTAATTTTCATTTATTTTCTTTTTAAAAAACGCATCAATTTTTAAATATTTTGGGACAAAATCCG
AAAACTGTACTAATTTGTAGTTTGTAAAATTAAAAAAAAAACGCAAAAAAATGTTTTCAAAAATGCTTAG
AATAAAAATAAAATTTCTAAAAAATTGAACAAAATAAACATTTAAAAATTCAAAAAGTTTGAAAAAATGC
AAAGTTTTTTAATGCAAAAAATATTTAATGTTTAAACAAATTTAAAAAATGTTGTAAGAATATGTTTAGA
GACAGTTTTTAAATGTTAAATTGCAAAAAAAAAAAGCAAAAAAAAATTTGAAAAATGTAACAGAAAATTT
TAATTAAAAAAGTCGTGTTTTTTTCAAACCTGCAATTCTTTGTAATTTTATTTATAAAGAGAAACAAATC
AAATTGTATATTACGAAAAACGATACTAAAATTCGAAAATTTGCGGTTTTTTGCGTAAAAAATACGGTTC
CGTAATTTTCAGAACCTCAAGATGCCAGGAGTCTACTACGTCGACCACCGTCTGGAGCGTATCAAGGAGG
CCGACAAGGAGACGTACGTCGAGCAACACGAGGTCGCCGTCGCCCGTTACTGCGACCTCCCATCCAAGCT
CGGACACAAGCTCAACGGAATGGACGAGCTCTACAAGTCGGGATAATTTTCCCCAGATTTCCCCACGATT
TTTTTTGACATTTTTATGAAAATTTTCTCTAAAAGTTACCCCTATTTTGTTTAGACTGATCTCTTATTTT
ATCCAATGTTTCAAATTTTTGAAATTGCTCGAAAATTCCAATTTTCACATATTTTTGTTGATTTTTTCGC
CATTTTCCCCTGATAAATTAACTTATTTTTGCAATTTTTTCTTTCGAAAAAATATTGGTTTCTCATCACC
ATTTATCCTTTTTTTTATGGAGTTAAAAATTGTTAAAAAAATTTAATTTTTTTTCTAATTTTAGAGTCAA
AACGGGTTCGAATCTAGAGCGTAGCTGTACGATTTTTTGGCGATTTTTGCGGTTTTCTGGTGAGTTTTTT
TAAAGTTATTTTTTTGAAAAAAATTCTTGAAAATAAAAGGAAATTGTTTTAAAAAAAAATTTCAAAGAAA
AAATTTTGAAAAAATTGAAACATTTTTTTTATTTTGACCAAAAATATTGAAAATTAATTAACATTTTTTT
TTGGAAAGTTAATTTTTAATACAAATTTTTTAAATTTATTTTACAAAAAAAATTGAATTTCTGTGAAAAA
TCAGTTTTCCAGTACATAATGATTTGACCAAAAAAAATTGAAAAAAATGATTTTTTAAAATTAAAAATAC
CATAAAATGCTGAAAATTCAGAAAAATAAGTAAATTTTAAAAAATTCTGGAAAAACATCTAAAAACCCCC
CAAATATAATATTTTGGACCCTTTTATTTTCTGCTCGACATCTCAAATATCCTCCAATTTTTCGCTTTTT
TGATTAATTGAAAGCATAGTGGGGGCAGGTGTTATAGGACACCCTTCCCTCCACTTTTTTGGAGCATTTT
TCAAAGCTCTTCCGAGAGCAGAAGCTTCTCAATTTTTCCACCCCAAAAGTTTGAAATTCTGCCAAAAAAT
CTCGCATTTTAACAATTTTTCGAGATGTTTCACGTCCTTTTCATTGCGATTTCCCAACTTTATTATACAT
AGTTGATAATTCACTGGCCGTCGTTTTACAACGTCGTGACTGGGAAAACCCTGGCGTTACCCAACTTAAT
CGCCTTGCAGCACATCCCCCTTTCGCCAGCTGGCGTAATAGCGAAGAGGCCCGCACCGATCGCCCTTCCC
AACAGTTGCGCAGCCTGAATGGCGAATGGCGCCTGATGCGGTATTTTCTCCTTACGCATCTGTGCGGTAT
TTCACACCGCATATGGTGCACTCTCAGTGCAATCTGCTCTGATGCCGCATAGTTAAGCCAGCCCCGACAC
CCGCCAACACCCGCTGACGCGCCCTGACGGGCTTGTCTGCTCCCGGCATCCGCTTACAGACAAGCTGTGA
CCGTCTCCGGGAGCTGCATGTGTCAGAGGTTTTCACCGTCATCACCGAAACGCGCGAGACGAAAGGGCCT
CGTGATACGCCTATTTTTATAGGTTAATGTCATGATAATAATGGTTTCTTAGACGTCAGGTGGCACTTTT
CGGGGAAATGTGCGCGGAACCCCTATTTGTTTATTTTTCTAAATACATTCAAATATGTATCCGCTCATGA
GACAATAACCCTGATAAATGCTTCAATAATATTGAAAAAGGAAGAGTATGAGTATTCAACATTTCCGTGT
CGCCCTTATTCCCTTTTTTGCGGCATTTTGCCTTCCTGTTTTTGCTCACCCAGAAACGCTGGTGAAAGTA
AAAGATGCTGAAGATCAGTTGGGTGCACGAGTGGGTTACATCGAACTGGATCTCAACAGCGGTAAGATCC
TTGAGAGTTTTCGCCCCGAAGAACGTTTTCCAATGATGAGCACTTTTAAAGTTCTGCTATGTGGCGCGGT
ATTATCCCGTATTGACGCCGGGCAAGAGCAACTCGGTCGCCGCATACACTATTCTCAGAATGACTTGGTT
GAGTACTCACCAGTCACAGAAAAGCATCTTACGGATGGCATGACAGTAAGAGAATTATGCAGTGCTGCCA
TAACCATGAGTGATAACACTGCGGCCAACTTACTTCTGACAACGATCGGAGGACCGAAGGAGCTAACCGC
TTTTTTGCACAACATGGGGGATCATGTAACTCGCCTTGATCGTTGGGAACCGGAGCTGAATGAAGCCATA
CCAAACGACGAGCGTGACACCACGATGCCTGTAGCAATGGCAACAACGTTGCGCAAACTATTAACTGGCG
AACTACTTACTCTAGCTTCCCGGCAACAATTAATAGACTGGATGGAGGCGGATAAAGTTGCAGGACCACT
TCTGCGCTCGGCCCTTCCGGCTGGCTGGTTTATTGCTGATAAATCTGGAGCCGGTGAGCGTGGCTCTCGC
GGTATCATTGCAGCACTGGGGTCAGATGGTAAGCCCTCCCGTATCGTAGTTATCTACACGACGGGGAGTC
AGGCAACTATGGATGAACGAAATAGACAGATCGCTGAGATAGGTGCCTCACTGATTAAGCATTGGTAACT
GTCAGACCAAGTTTACTCATATATACTTTAGATTGATTTAAAACTTCATTTTTAATTTAAAAGGATCTAG
GTGAAGATCCTTTTTGATAATCTCATGACCAAAATCCCTTAACGTGAGTTTTCGTTCCACTGAGCGTCAG
ACCCCGTAGAAAAGATCAAAGGATCTTCTTGAGATCCTTTTTTTCTGCGCGTAATCTGCTGCTTGCAAAC
AAAAAAACCACCGCTACCAGCGGTGGTTTGTTTGCCGGATCAAGAGCTACCAACTCTTTTTCCGAAGGTA
ACTGGCTTCAGCAGAGCGCAGATACCAAATACTGTTCTTCTAGTGTAGCCGTAGTTAGGCCACCACTTCA
AGAACTCTGTAGCACCGCCTACATACCTCGCTCTGCTAATCCTGTTACCAGTGGCTGCTGCCAGTGGCGA
TAAGTCGTGTCTTACCGGGTTGGACTCAAGACGATAGTTACCGGATAAGGCGCAGCGGTCGGGCTGAACG
GGGGGTTCGTGCACACAGCCCAGCTTGGAGCGAACGACCTACACCGAACTGAGATACCTACAGCGTGAGC
TATGAGAAAGCGCCACGCTTCCCGAAGGGAGAAAGGCGGACAGGTATCCGGTAAGCGGCAGGGTCGGAAC
AGGAGAGCGCACGAGGGAGCTTCCAGGGGGAAACGCCTGGTATCTTTATAGTCCTGTCGGGTTTCGCCAC
CTCTGACTTGAGCGTCGATTTTTGTGATGCTCGTCAGGGGGGCGGAGCCTATGGAAAAACGCCAGCAACG
CGGCCTTTTTACGGTTCCTGGTCTTTTGCTGGCCTTTTGCTCACATGTTCTTTCCTGCGTTATCCCCTGA
TTCTGTGGATAACCGTATTACCGCCTTTGAGTGAGCTGATACCAGCGGATAACAATTTCACA
Features (pLannotate 1.2.2; 15 found; start..end, strand, type, name):
     37..57      +  protein_bind   attB4: mutant version of attB; core recombination site for the Gateway® BP reaction BP Clonase™
   2122..2142    +  protein_bind   attB1: mutant version of attB; core recombination site for the Gateway® BP reaction BP Clonase™
   2739..3095    +  CDS            FLP1 (fragment): FLP_YEAST - Experimental evidence at protein level: Swiss-Prot protein existence level 1. Part of the plasmid amplification system, which corrects any decrease in copy number caused by a rare missegregation event. Catalyzes the recombination between the large inverted repetitions of the 2-micron plasmid during plasmid replication. This recombination event changes the direction of one of the two replication forks in the bidirectionally replicating molecule, effectively resulting in multiple rounds of replication from a single initiation event. Binds specifically to the FLP recognition target (F
   4636..4656    -  protein_bind   attB2: mutant version of attB; core recombination site for the Gateway® BP reaction BP Clonase™
   5026..6141    +  CDS            cp-mKate: cp-mKate is a basic (constitutively fluorescent) red fluorescent protein published in 2011, derived from Entacmaea quadricolor.
   6148..6201    +  CDS            cp-mKate (fragment): cp-mKate is a basic (constitutively fluorescent) red fluorescent protein published in 2011, derived from Entacmaea quadricolor.
   6730..6867    +  CDS            cp-mKate (fragment): cp-mKate is a basic (constitutively fluorescent) red fluorescent protein published in 2011, derived from Entacmaea quadricolor.
   7333..7350    -  promoter       URA3 promoter (fragment): S. cerevisiae URA3
   7895..7915    -  protein_bind   attB3: mutant version of attB; core recombination site for the Gateway® BP reaction BP Clonase™
   7919..8076    +  CDS            lacZα (fragment): LacZα fragment of β-galactosidase; lacZ fragment
   8082..8181    -  misc_feature   bom (fragment): basis of mobility region from pBR322
   8283..8318    -  CDS            rop (fragment): Rop protein, which maintains plasmids at low copy number; rop
   8413..8517    +  promoter       AmpR promoter: bla
   8518..9378    +  CDS            AmpR: β-lactamase; bla; confers resistance to ampicillin, carbenicillin, and related antibiotics
   9549..10137   +  rep_origin     ori: high-copy-number ColE1/pMB1/pBR322/pUC origin of replication
