[The description below was written by a language model from this plasmid's Addgene catalogue record and pLannotate feature annotations shown in this document.]
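Description:
pMDJ23 is a C. elegans expression plasmid of about 10.3 kb, assembled by three-fragment Gateway recombination into the pDEST R4-R3 destination backbone. The annotated attB4, attB1, attB2 and attB3 sites mark the junctions between the three entry modules: promoter, coding sequence and 3' region. In bacteria it is maintained at high copy from a ColE1/pUC-type origin and selected with ampicillin through the bla gene and its own promoter. Short fragments annotated as lacZα, bom and rop are backbone remnants.

The first slot, between attB4 and attB1, carries the smu-2 promoter according to the construct name. The automated annotation does not label this roughly 2 kb region. The middle slot holds eFlp, an enhanced Flp recombinase described as containing PATCs (periodic An/Tn clusters). These non-coding DNA motifs are typically placed in introns and are associated with resistance to germline silencing. Only a short stretch is recognised as yeast FLP1, as might be expected for a recoded, intron-interrupted gene. The third slot supplies a gpd-2 operon linker followed by tagRFP-T and the smu-1 3' UTR, so the recombinase and a red fluorescent marker are produced from a single operon-style transcript. The split "cp-mKate" hits here most likely correspond to tagRFP-T, a related Entacmaea-derived protein, broken up by introns. The tiny URA3 promoter match is probably spurious.

The record describes the plasmid as an optimized enzyme for genome editing in worms. It comes from work on design rules that reduce germline silencing of transgenes carried on simple extrachromosomal arrays. The plasmid would supply Flp for recombination at FRT sites, with red fluorescence reporting expression.
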