Addgene plasmid #159815: pMDJ23 - pEXP[Psmu-2 | eFlp recombinase (PATCs) | gpd-2 tagRFP-T smu-1 UTR]
Purpose: Optimized enzyme for genome editing in C. elegans
Depositing lab: Christian Froekjaer-Jensen. Depositing organization: King Abdullah University of Science and Technology (KAUST). Publication: Engineering rules that minimize germline silencing of transgenes in simple extrachromosomal arrays in C. elegans. Aljohani MD, El Mouridi S, Priyadarshini M, Vargas-Velazquez AM, Frokjaer-Jensen C. Nat Commun. 2020 Dec 9;11(1):6300. doi: 10.1038/s41467-020-19898-0. PubMed 33298957.
Backbone
  Vector backbone: pDEST R4-R3
  Vector type: Worm Expression
Growth in bacteria
  Bacterial resistance: Ampicillin, 100 μg/mL
  Growth temperature: 37°C
  Growth strain: DH5alpha
  Copy number: High Copy
Gene/Insert
  Gene/Insert name: pEXP[Psmu-2 | eFlp recombinase (PATCs) | gpd-2 tagRFP-T smu-1 UTR]
  Species: C. elegans (nematode)
  Mutation: Not applicable
  Cloning method: Gateway Cloning
Terms and licenses: Academic/Nonprofit Terms; Industry Terms: Not Available to Industry
Depositor comments: See www.wormbuilder.org for more information.
How to cite: pMDJ23 - pEXP[Psmu-2 | eFlp recombinase (PATCs) | gpd-2 tagRFP-T smu-1 UTR] was a gift from Christian Froekjaer-Jensen (Addgene plasmid # 159815 ; http://n2t.net/addgene:159815 ; RRID:Addgene_159815)
